>Addgene plasmid #114411 | AICSDP-34: TNNI1-mEGFP | addgene full sequence | sequence record 220877 | Addgene NGS Result
GATGTGTGTGCCACTTGTCTACAGGAGCGGCCTGTGGAGGTGGGTGACTGGAGGAAGAACGTGGAGGCCA
TGTCTGGCATGGAAGGCCGGAAGAAGATGTTTGATGCCGCCAAGTCTCCGACCTCACAATCCGGGTCCGG
GTCCCCCGGAGAGGTTCCCGACATACCAATAACTTCGTATAGTGTAGGATATACGAAGTTATATTAGTAT
TCCGATAACTTGTTTATTGCAGCTTATAATGGTTACAAATAAAGCAATAGCATCACAAATTTCACAAATA
AAGCATTTTTTTCACTGCATTCTAGTTGTGGTTTGTCCAAACTCATCAATGTATCTTATCATGTCTGATT
GGGGTTGCGCCTTTTCCAAGGCAGCCCTGGGTTTGCGCAGGGACGCGGCTGCTCTGGGCGTGGTTCCGGG
AAACGCAGCGGCGCCGACCCTGGGTCTCGCACATTCTTCACGTCCGTTCGCAGCGTCACCCGGATCTTCG
CCGCTACCCTTGTGGGCCCCCCGGCGACGCTTCCTGCTCCGCCCCTAAGTCGGGAAGGTTCCTTGCGGTT
CGCGGCGTGCCGGACGTGACAAACGGAAGCCGCACGTCTCACTAGTACCCTCGCAGACGGACAGCGCCAG
GGAGCAATGGCAGCGCGCCGACCGCGATGGGCTGTGGCCAATAGCGGCTGCTCAGCAGGGCGCGCCGAGA
GCAGCGGCCGGGAAGGGGCGGTGCGGGAGGCGGGGTGTGGGGCGGTAGTGTGGGCCCTGTTCCTGCCCGC
GCGGTGTTCCGCATTCTGCAAGCCTCCGGAGCGCACGTCGGCAGTCGGCTCCCTCGTTGACCGAATCACC
GACCTCTCTCCCCAGGGGGATCCACCGGAGCTTACCATGGTCTCCAAAGGAGAAGAAGATAACATGGCCA
TCATCAAGGAGTTCATGCGCTTCAAGGTGCACATGGAGGGCTCCGTGAACGGCCACGAGTTCGAGATCGA
GGGCGAGGGCGAGGGCCGCCCCTACGAGGGCACCCAGACCGCCAAGCTGAAGGTGACCAAGGGTGGCCCC
CTGCCCTTCGCCTGGGACATCCTGTCCCCTCAGTTCATGTACGGCTCCAAGGCCTACGTGAAGCACCCCG
CCGACATCCCCGACTACTTGAAGCTGTCCTTCCCCGAGGGCTTCAAGTGGGAGCGCGTGATGAACTTCGA
GGACGGCGGCGTGGTGACCGTGACCCAGGACTCCTCCCTGCAGGACGGCGAGTTCATCTACAAGGTGAAG
CTGCGCGGCACCAACTTCCCCTCCGACGGCCCCGTAATGCAGAAGAAGACCATGGGCTGGGAGGCCTCCT
CCGAGCGGATGTACCCCGAGGACGGCGCCCTGAAGGGCGAGATCAAGCAGAGGCTGAAGCTGAAGGACGG
CGGCCACTACGACGCTGAGGTCAAGACCACCTACAAGGCCAAGAAGCCCGTGCAGCTGCCCGGCGCCTAC
AACGTCAACATCAAGTTGGACATCACCTCCCACAACGAGGACTACACCATCGTGGAACAGTACGAACGCG
CCGAGGGCCGCCACTCCACCGGCGGAATGGATGAACTCTATAAATGAGGTACTCCTGTGCCTTCTAGTTG
CCAGCCATCTGTTGTTTGCCCCTCCCCCGTGCCTTCCTTGACCCTGGAAGGTGCCACTCCCACTGTCCTT
TCCTAATAAAATGAGGAAATTGCATCGCATTGTCTGAGTAGGTGTCATTCTATTCTGGGGGGTGGGGTGG
GGCAGGACAGCAAGGGGGAGGATTGGGAAGACAATAGCAGGCATGCTGGGGATGCGGTGGGCTCTATGGA
AATAACTTCGTATAGTGTAGGATATACGAAGTTATATAGGTATGTCGGGAACCTCTCCGGGTCCGGGGTG
AGCAAGGGCGAGGAGCTGTTCACCGGGGTGGTGCCCATCCTGGTCGAGCTGGACGGCGACGTAAACGGCC
ACAAGTTCAGCGTGTCCGGCGAGGGCGAGGGCGATGCCACCTACGGCAAGCTGACCCTGAAGTTCATCTG
CACCACCGGCAAGCTGCCCGTGCCCTGGCCCACCCTCGTGACCACCCTGACCTACGGCGTGCAGTGCTTC
AGCCGCTACCCCGACCACATGAAGCAGCACGACTTCTTCAAGTCCGCCATGCCCGAAGGCTACGTCCAGG
AGCGCACCATCTTCTTCAAGGACGACGGCAACTACAAGACCCGCGCCGAGGTGAAGTTCGAGGGCGACAC
CCTGGTGAACCGCATCGAGCTGAAGGGCATCGACTTCAAGGAGGACGGCAACATCCTGGGGCACAAGCTG
GAGTACAACTACAACAGCCACAACGTCTATATCATGGCCGACAAGCAGAAGAACGGCATCAAGGTGAACT
TCAAGATCCGCCACAACATCGAGGACGGCAGCGTGCAGCTCGCCGACCACTACCAGCAGAACACCCCCAT
CGGCGACGGCCCCGTGCTGCTGCCCGACAACCACTACCTGAGCACCCAGTCCAAGCTGAGCAAAGACCCC
AACGAGAAGCGCGATCACATGGTCCTGCTGGAGTTCGTGACCGCCGCCGGGATCACTCTCGGCATGGACG
AGCTGTACAAGTAGAGGTACCTAGAGACCAGCTCCCTTCTCTGGGGTCCATCAGAGTCTAGAGGATAATG
AGGGAGTCCACAATGGGCAGGCGGGTTGTACTTAGTGTGGTGCACGGATGCACGGACTAAGGCACCGATG
AGACTGATTTGAGTCGGCTCTCCTGGGCTCAGTCCTGGCTCCAGCACCATGATACTTGGGCATGTCATTT
CTGTTTGGCGGCCCTTTTTGTTCCCATTATCTATGAAATTGGGGGCTGTATCAAATCAGTGGTTCTCCAA
GTGTGGTCCTGGGACCAGCAGCGTCTACATCACCTGGGATGCAAATGATCAGCCCCCACCCCAGATCCAC
TAAATTGGAAACTCTGGGGTGAGGCCAGCCTTCTAGGTGATTCTGATGCACATGAGAGTTTGAGAACCAC
TAGGTTAGAGGGTCCCTGGGATCCCTTCATCTCTGACTTTCTGAGAATCTATGCACTTTTAAATACCTCC
TGGTGATGTCCTTTATTTGTGCTCCCTGCGAAGTACCCAGCACTCACAGTACCTGTTCCCAAGGAGCTAC
CACTCACAGAAGCTAAGACTTCCCACCATCTGAGGAAATAGCTGGAGAAACTGGGCAAAGCAAGGAAATC
AGGCCACGTAAAACCCTCTACGGAAGTGCTGAGAGAATGTGCAATAGGGCAGGCATCCACCAGACAGCAC
TGGTCAGAGCAGGCTTTCTGGAGAGGAGGAGCTCTCTGAGGATGCGACGAGCGAGTGTTAGCTGATAAAG
GGAAGGGCATGTTGAAGGGCTGATGGTGCAACAGAAGCATGGAGGTGGGAATTAAGCAGCCACAGAGTAG
CATGGCAAGGCTAGGTAAGAGCTGAGGGCCGCAGTGTGGAGGAGCGGTGTGAGGGGTCCCAAAAGGGGAG
CAACTGTGCCCGAGGGCCGAGAAGCTGAGGTTTTGTAGGAGCCCTTATGAATGAAGATCCAGTCCGGGGT
GCGCTAGGGCTGAGAAGCCCTGGGGACTGCAATCCCAATGGCGCGCCGAGCTTGGCGTAATCATGGTCAT
AGCTGTTTCCTGTGTGAAATTGTTATCCGCTCACAATTCCACACAACATACGAGCCGGAAGCATAAAGTG
TAAAGCCTGGGGTGCCTAATGAGTGAGCTAACTCACATTAATTGCGTTGCGCTCACTGCCCGCTTTCCAG
TCGGGAAACCTGTCGTGCCAGCTGCATTAATGAATCGGCCAACGCGCGGGGAGAGGCGGTTTGCGTATTG
GGCGCTCTTCCGCTTCCTCGCTCACTGACTCGCTGCGCTCGGTCGTTCGGCTGCGGCGAGCGGTATCAGC
TCACTCAAAGGCGGTAATACGGTTATCCACAGAATCAGGGGATAACGCAGGAAAGAACATGTGAGCAAAA
GGCCAGCAAAAGGCCAGGAACCGTAAAAAGGCCGCGTTGCTGGCGTTTTTCCATAGGCTCCGCCCCCCTG
ACGAGCATCACAAAAATCGACGCTCAAGTCAGAGGTGGCGAAACCCGACAGGACTATAAAGATACCAGGC
GTTTCCCCCTGGAAGCTCCCTCGTGCGCTCTCCTGTTCCGACCCTGCCGCTTACCGGATACCTGTCCGCC
TTTCTCCCTTCGGGAAGCGTGGCGCTTTCTCATAGCTCACGCTGTAGGTATCTCAGTTCGGTGTAGGTCG
TTCGCTCCAAGCTGGGCTGTGTGCACGAACCCCCCGTTCAGCCCGACCGCTGCGCCTTATCCGGTAACTA
TCGTCTTGAGTCCAACCCGGTAAGACACGACTTATCGCCACTGGCAGCAGCCACTGGTAACAGGATTAGC
AGAGCGAGGTATGTAGGCGGTGCTACAGAGTTCTTGAAGTGGTGGCCTAACTACGGCTACACTAGAAGAA
CAGTATTTGGTATCTGCGCTCTGCTGAAGCCAGTTACCTTCGGAAAAAGAGTTGGTAGCTCTTGATCCGG
CAAACAAACCACCGCTGGTAGCGGTGGTTTTTTTGTTTGCAAGCAGCAGATTACGCGCAGAAAAAAAGGA
TCTCAAGAAGATCCTTTGATCTTTTCTACGGGGTCTGACGCTCAGTGGAACGAAAACTCACGTTAAGGGA
TTTTGGTCATGAGATTATCAAAAAGGATCTTCACCTAGATCCTTTTAAATTAAAAATGAAGTTTTAAATC
AATCTAAAGTATATATGAGTAAACTTGGTCTGACAGTTACCAATGCTTAATCAGTGAGGCACCTATCTCA
GCGATCTGTCTATTTCGTTCATCCATAGTTGCCTGACTCCCCGTCGTGTAGATAACTACGATACGGGAGG
GCTTACCATCTGGCCCCAGTGCTGCAATGATACCGCGAGACCCACGCTCACCGGCTCCAGATTTATCAGC
AATAAACCAGCCAGCCGGAAGGGCCGAGCGCAGAAGTGGTCCTGCAACTTTATCCGCCTCCATCCAGTCT
ATTAATTGTTGCCGGGAAGCTAGAGTAAGTAGTTCGCCAGTTAATAGTTTGCGCAACGTTGTTGCCATTG
CTACAGGCATCGTGGTGTCACGCTCGTCGTTTGGTATGGCTTCATTCAGCTCCGGTTCCCAACGATCAAG
GCGAGTTACATGATCCCCCATGTTGTGCAAAAAAGCGGTTAGCTCCTTCGGTCCTCCGATCGTTGTCAGA
AGTAAGTTGGCCGCAGTGTTATCACTCATGGTTATGGCAGCACTGCATAATTCTCTTACTGTCATGCCAT
CCGTAAGATGCTTTTCTGTGACTGGTGAGTACTCAACCAAGTCATTCTGAGAATAGTGTATGCGGCGACC
GAGTTGCTCTTGCCCGGCGTCAATACGGGATAATACCGCGCCACATAGCAGAACTTTAAAAGTGCTCATC
ATTGGAAAACGTTCTTCGGGGCGAAAACTCTCAAGGATCTTACCGCTGTTGAGATCCAGTTCGATGTAAC
CCACTCGTGCACCCAACTGATCTTCAGCATCTTTTACTTTCACCAGCGTTTCTGGGTGAGCAAAAACAGG
AAGGCAAAATGCCGCAAAAAAGGGAATAAGGGCGACACGGAAATGTTGAATACTCATACTCTTCCTTTTT
CAATATTATTGAAGCATTTATCAGGGTTATTGTCTCATGAGCGGATACATATTTGAATGTATTTAGAAAA
ATAAACAAATAGGGGTTCCGCGCACATTTCCCCGAAAAGTGCCACCTGACGTCTAAGAAACCATTATTAT
CATGACATTAACCTATAAAAATAGGCGTATCACGAGGCCCTTTCGTCTCGCGCGTTTCGGTGATGACGGT
GAAAACCTCTGACACATGCAGCTCCCGGAGACGGTCACAGCTTGTCTGTAAGCGGATGCCGGGAGCAGAC
AAGCCCGTCAGGGCGCGTCAGCGGGTGTTGGCGGGTGTCGGGGCTGGCTTAACTATGCGGCATCAGAGCA
GATTGTACTGAGAGTGCACCATATGCGGTGTGAAATACCGCACAGATGCGTAAGGAGAAAATACCGCATC
AGGCGCCATTCGCCATTCAGGCTGCGCAACTGTTGGGAAGGGCGATCGGTGCGGGCCTCTTCGCTATTAC
GCCAGCTGGCGAAAGGGGGATGTGCTGCAAGGCGATTAAGTTGGGTAACGCCAGGGTTTTCCCAGTCACG
ACGTTGTAAAACGACGGCCAGTGAATTGACGCGTATTGGGATCACCCTCTGCCCTACCAGCTTTCCCCTT
GTCAACCCCTCACATGGCCTCAGGCTGGCCCAGGAGCTCCTGTTGGAGACCAGTCAGCTTGACAGACAGA
ACATTCTAGAATGCTTTGGGAGACCAGTGTGGGAAGAAAGAAAGAAGATTTGCTCCCTTCCTTCAGGCTG
TTCCCAGTCTGACGAAGAAACTAGGACATAAAGAAAGCTAGACCCCAGACGGAGAAATGAAGTAAAAATC
TTGTTCCCAGTGTGAAGATAATGTGGAGATTTAGGGTAATGGTGGAGATGACTGCCTGGTCACCACAGGG
AAAGGAGACAGCAGCTCATCTTGGTTATAGCCACACACGAGCATAGACATTAGAGAACTGAGTTCAACCA
CCCAGCAACAAATTATTCAAAGTTGGTTGAATTCACAGTATATGTGCCCCAAATTGATAGGCTCTGTAAG
GAACAGGGATGAAGGAACAGTCTCTGGCCCAAGAAGCTTCAGAGGAGAAGAGATAAGCCAGACAATATAC
TGAGGAAATGGAAAAGCAGCCGCATTTGCAGGGGAAGACTTCTTGGAAGAGGTGGCCTTGAGCCTGCTGA
GTGCCAGACCAGGAGGGTGGCATGGAGCCTTGGAGGAGGTTTTGCTGAGGTGCACTGAGGTGGGAACTAG
CCCCATAGCTGCCACTTTCACCCAGTGCTCCCAAGCCACACAGCTTCCTTTTTCCTGTGGGGCCTCGGCT
TGGCCTGTGTCCACCTGCCTGGCTGAGTCCTAGGACCTTACCAGCTGGGGAGGGGCATCAGGATTTCTTA
TCATCCGAGGAGACTGGTTTCCTATCACCCAGCTTCTCTTGAGCTGGGGGGCCGTCCAGCCTGGTAAGTC
CCT
Features (pLannotate 1.2.2; 16 found; start..end, strand, type, name):
     22..129     +  CDS            TNNI1 (fragment): TNNI1_RABIT - Experimental evidence at protein level: Swiss-Prot protein existence level 1. Troponin I is the inhibitory subunit of troponin, the thin filament regulatory complex which confers calcium-sensitivity to striated muscle actomyosin ATPase activity. From Oryctolagus cuniculus (Rabbit).
    217..338     +  polyA_signal   SV40 poly(A) signal: SV40 polyadenylation signal
    355..855     +  promoter       hPGK promoter: human phosphoglycerate kinase 1 promoter
    877..1584    +  CDS            mCherry: mCherry is a basic (constitutively fluorescent) red fluorescent protein published in 2004, derived from Discosoma sp.. It is reported to be a very rapidly-maturing monomer with low acid sensitivity.
   1595..1819    +  polyA_signal   bGH poly(A) signal: bovine growth hormone polyadenylation signal
   1887..2603    +  CDS            mEGFP: enhanced GFP with monomerizing A206K mutation (Zacharias et al., 2002) mammalian codon-optimized
   3660..3676    -  protein_bind   lac operator: The lac repressor binds to the lac operator to inhibit transcription in E. coli. This inhibition can be relieved by adding lactose or isopropyl-β-D-thiogalactopyranoside (IPTG). lac repressor encoded by lacI
   3684..3714    -  promoter       lac promoter: promoter for the E. coli lac operon
   3729..3750    -  protein_bind   CAP binding site: CAP binding activates transcription in the presence of cAMP. E. coli catabolite activator protein
   3763..3855    -  CDS            lacI (fragment): lac repressor; lacI; The lac repressor binds to the lac operator to inhibit transcription in E. coli. This inhibition can be relieved by adding lactose or isopropyl-β-D-thiogalactopyranoside (IPTG).
   4038..4626    -  rep_origin     ori: high-copy-number ColE1/pMB1/pBR322/pUC origin of replication
   4797..5657    -  CDS            AmpR: β-lactamase; bla; confers resistance to ampicillin, carbenicillin, and related antibiotics
   5658..5762    -  promoter       AmpR promoter: bla
   5857..5892    +  CDS            rop (fragment): Rop protein, which maintains plasmids at low copy number; rop
   5994..6093    +  misc_feature   bom (fragment): basis of mobility region from pBR322
   6099..6256    -  CDS            lacZα (fragment): LacZα fragment of β-galactosidase; lacZ fragment
