[The description below was written by a language model from this plasmid's Addgene catalogue record and pLannotate feature annotations shown in this document.]
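Description:
AICSDP-34: TNNI1-mEGFP is a CRISPR/Cas9 homology-directed repair donor template built in the pUC57 cloning backbone. It was designed to add a monomeric EGFP tag to the C-terminus of human TNNI1, the slow skeletal-type troponin I gene, at its endogenous locus. The plasmid is propagated in E. coli at high copy from a ColE1/pUC-type origin and selected with ampicillin through the β-lactamase gene. Remnants of the lac promoter/operator, lacZα, lacI, rop and bom are backbone carry-over with no role in editing.

The 4.5 kb insert consists of TNNI1 homology arms flanking the tagging payload. The annotation detects only a short troponin I coding fragment, matched by homology to the rabbit protein, which corresponds to the end of the 5' arm. The arms are otherwise unannotated, including the stretch downstream of mEGFP that presumably contains the 3' arm. Between the TNNI1 coding end and mEGFP sits a selection cassette made up of an SV40 poly(A) signal, the human PGK promoter driving mCherry, and a bGH poly(A) signal.

This arrangement supports a two-step strategy for tagging genes that are transcriptionally silent in stem cells, where a GFP fusion could not be seen directly. After the first round of HDR, constitutive mCherry expression marks cells that have integrated the donor. A second round of Cas9 cutting then excises the cassette, joining TNNI1 in frame to mEGFP through a linker that the depositor describes as 3–21 amino acids. The construct was used in WTC human induced pluripotent stem cells, with fluorescence sorting and PCR-based screening recommended to identify precisely edited clones. The Cas9 and guide components are supplied separately and are not encoded on this plasmid.
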