Addgene plasmid #114411: AICSDP-34: TNNI1-mEGFP
Purpose: Homology arms and linker-mEGFP sequence for C-terminus tagging of human TNNI1, via excisable Cas9-excisable hPGK-mCherry selection cassette
Depositing lab: Allen Institute for Cell Science. Depositing organization: Allen Institute. Publication: Fluorescent Gene Tagging of Transcriptionally Silent Genes in hiPSCs. Roberts B, Hendershott MC, Arakaki J, Gerbin KA, Malik H, Nelson A, Gehring J, Hookway C, Ludmann SA, Yang R, Haupt A, Grancharova T, Valencia V, Fuqua MA, Tucker A, Rafelski SM, Gunawardane RN. Stem Cell Reports. 2019 May 14;12(5):1145-1158. doi: 10.1016/j.stemcr.2019.03.001. Epub 2019 Apr 4. PubMed 30956114.
Backbone
  Vector backbone: pUC57
  Vector type: Mammalian Expression, CRISPR ; Donor Template
Growth in bacteria
  Bacterial resistance: Ampicillin, 100 μg/mL
  Growth temperature: 37°C
  Growth strain: DH5alpha
  Copy number: High Copy
Gene/Insert
  Gene/Insert name: TNNI1 Homology Arms with linker-mEGFP and Cas9-excisable selection cassette
  Species: H. sapiens (human)
  Insert size (bp): 4473
  Entrez Gene: TNNI1 (a.k.a. SSTNI, TNN1)
  Tag / fusion protein: linker-mEGFP (C terminal on insert)
  Cloning method: Unknown
Terms and licenses: Academic/Nonprofit Terms; Industry Terms: Not Available to Industry
Depositor comments: This plasmid has been used with locus-specific CRISPR/Cas9 in a two-step editing process to add a mEGFP tag to the C-terminus of human TNNI1 in WTC human induced pluripotent stem cells by the Allen Institute for Cell Science. After initial HDR, stable expression of hPGK-driven mCherry will indicate cells with integrated donor sequence. This selection cassette is designed to be removed with subsequent CRISPR/Cas9-mediated excision as previously described (https://doi.org/10.1101/342881) A linker of 3-21 amino acids will be produced after excision. To enrich for edited cells, see our protocol for fluorsecence-assisted cell sorting and subcloning of hiPSCs (https://www.allencell.org/instructional-videos-and-tutorials-for-cell-methods.html) Further, we recommend PCR-based assays for identifying precisely edited clones as previously described (https://www.molbiolcell.org/doi/abs/10.1091/mbc.e17-03-0209) For more information on the entire plasmid collection, please see https://www.addgene.org/allen-institute-cell-science/. Please visit https://www.biorxiv.org/content/early/2018/06/09/342881 for the bioRxiv preprint.
How to cite: AICSDP-34: TNNI1-mEGFP was a gift from Allen Institute for Cell Science (Addgene plasmid # 114411 ; http://n2t.net/addgene:114411 ; RRID:Addgene_114411)
