>Addgene plasmid #114411 | AICSDP-34: TNNI1-mEGFP | depositor partial sequence | sequence record 215904 | TNNI1 Homology Arms with linker-mEGFP and Cas9-excisable selection cassette
CACCCTCTGCCCTACCAGCTTTCCCCTTGTCAACCCCTCACATGGCCTCAGGCTGGCCCAGGAGCTCCTG
TTGGAGACCAGTCAGCTTGACAGACAGAACATTCTAGAATGCTTTGGGAGACCAGTGTGGGAAGAAAGAA
AGAAGATTTGCTCCCTTCCTTCAGGCTGTTCCCAGTCTGACGAAGAAACTAGGACATAAAGAAAGCTAGA
CCCCAGACGGAGAAATGAAGTAAAAATCTTGTTCCCAGTGTGAAGATAATGTGGAGATTTAGGGTAATGG
TGGAGATGACTGCCTGGTCACCACAGGGAAAGGAGACAGCAGCTCATCTTGGTTATAGCCACACACGAGC
ATAGACATTAGAGAACTGAGTTCAACCACCCAGCAACAAATTATTCAAAGTTGGTTGAATTCACAGTATA
TGTGCCCCAAATTGATAGGCTCTGTAAGGAACAGGGATGAAGGAACAGTCTCTGGCCCAAGAAGCTTCAG
AGGAGAAGAGATAAGCCAGACAATATACTGAGGAAATGGAAAAGCAGCCGCATTTGCAGGGGAAGACTTC
TTGGAAGAGGTGGCCTTGAGCCTGCTGAGTGCCAGACCAGGAGGGTGGCATGGAGCCTTGGAGGAGGTTT
TGCTGAGGTGCACTGAGGTGGGAACTAGCCCCATAGCTGCCACTTTCACCCAGTGCTCCCAAGCCACACA
GCTTCCTTTTTCCTGTGGGGCCTCGGCTTGGCCTGTGTCCACCTGCCTGGCTGAGTCCTAGGACCTTACC
AGCTGGGGAGGGGCATCAGGATTTCTTATCATCCGAGGAGACTGGTTTCCTATCACCCAGCTTCTCTTGA
GCTGGGGGGCCGTCCAGCCTGGTAAGTCCCTGATGTGTGTGCCACTTGTCTACAGGAGCGGCCTGTGGAG
GTGGGTGACTGGAGGAAGAACGTGGAGGCCATGTCTGGCATGGAAGGCCGGAAGAAGATGTTTGATGCCG
CCAAGTCTCCGACCTCACAATCCGGGTCCGGGTCCCCCGGAGAGGTTCCCGACATACCAATAACTTCGTA
TAGTGTAGGATATACGAAGTTATATTAGTATTCCGATAACTTGTTTATTGCAGCTTATAATGGTTACAAA
TAAAGCAATAGCATCACAAATTTCACAAATAAAGCATTTTTTTCACTGCATTCTAGTTGTGGTTTGTCCA
AACTCATCAATGTATCTTATCATGTCTGGTCTCGACATTGATTATTGACTAGTTATTAATAGTAATCAAT
TACGGGGTCATTAGTTCATAGCCCATATATGGAGTTCCGCGTTACATAACTTACGGTAAATGGCCCGCCT
GGCTGACCGCCCAACGACCCCCGCCCATTGACGTCAATAATGACGTATGTTCCCATAGTAACGCCAATAG
GGACTTTCCATTGACGTCAATGGGTGGAGTATTTACGGTAAACTGCCCACTTGGCAGTACATCAAGTGTA
TCATATGCCAAGTACGCCCCCTATTGACGTCAATGACGGTAAATGGCCCGCCTGGCATTATGCCCAGTAC
ATGACCTTATGGGACTTTCCTACTTGGCAGTACATCTACGTATTAGTCATCGCTATTACCATGGTCGAGG
TGAGCCCCACGTTCTGCTTCACTCTCCCCATCTCCCCCCCCTCCCCACCCCCAATTTTGTATTTATTTAT
TTTTTAATTATTTTGTGCAGCGATGGGGGCGGGGGGGGGGGGGGGGCGCGCGCCAGGCGGGGCGGGGCGG
GGCGAGGGGCGGGGCGGGGCGAGGCGGAGAGGTGCGGCGGCAGCCAATCAGAGCGGCGCGCTCCGAAAGT
TTCCTTTTATGGCGAGGCGGCGGCGGCGGCGGCCCTATAAAAAGCGAAGCGCGCGGCGGGCGGGGAGTCG
CTGCGACGCTGCCTTCGCCCCGTGCCCCGCTCCGCCGCCGCCTCGCGCCGCCCGCCCCGGCTCTGACTGA
CCGCGTTACTCCCACAGGTGAGCGGGCGGGACGGCCCTTCTCCTCCGGGCTGTAATTAGCGCTTGGTTTA
ATGACGGCTTGTTTCTTTTCTGTGGCTGCGTGAAAGCCTTGAGGGGCTCCGGGAGGGCCCTTTGTGCGGG
GGGAGCGGCTCGGGGGGTGCGTGCGTGTGTGTGTGCGTGGGGAGCGCCGCGTGCGGCTCCGCGCTGCCCG
GCGGCTGTGAGCGCTGCGGGCGCGGCGCGGGGCTTTGTGCGCTCCGCAGTGTGCGCGAGGGGAGCGCGGC
CGGGGGCGGTGCCCCGCGGTGCGGGGGGGGCTGCGAGGGGAACAAAGGCTGCGTGCGGGGTGTGTGCGTG
GGGGGGTGAGCAGGGGGTGTGGGCGCGTCGGTCGGGCTGCAACCCCCCCTGCACCCCCCTCCCCGAGTTG
CTGAGCACGGCCCGGCTTCGGGTGCGGGGCTCCGTACGGGGCGTGGCGCGGGGCTCGCCGTGCCGGGCGG
GGGGTGGCGGCAGGTGGGGGTGCCGGGCGGGGCGGGGCCGCCTCGGGCCGGGGAGGGCTCGGGGGAGGGG
CGCGGCGGCCCCCGGAGCGCCGGCGGCTGTCGAGGCGCGGCGAGCCGCAGCCATTGCCTTTTATGGTAAT
CGTGCGAGAGGGCGCAGGGACTTCCTTTGTCCCAAATCTGTGCGGAGCCGAAATCTGGGAGGCGCCGCCG
CACCCCCTCTAGCGGGCGCGGGGCGAAGCGGTGCGGCGCCGGCAGGAAGGAAATGGGCGGGGAGGGCCTT
CGTGCGTCGCCGCGCCGCCGTCCCCTTCTCCCTCTCCAGCCTCGGGGCTGTCCGCGGGGGGACGGCTGCC
TTCGGGGGGGACGGGGCAGGGCGGGGTTCGGCTTCTGGCGTGTGACCGGCGGCTCTAGAGCCTCTGCTAA
CCATGTTCATGCCTTCTTCTTTTTCCTACAGCTCCTGGGCAACGTGCTGGTTATTGTGCTGTCTCATCAT
TTTGGCAAAGAATTCCGCCACCGGGGATCCACCGGAGCTTACCATGGTCTCCAAAGGAGAAGAAGATAAC
ATGGCCATCATCAAGGAGTTCATGCGCTTCAAGGTGCACATGGAGGGCTCCGTGAACGGCCACGAGTTCG
AGATCGAGGGCGAGGGCGAGGGCCGCCCCTACGAGGGCACCCAGACCGCCAAGCTGAAGGTGACCAAGGG
TGGCCCCCTGCCCTTCGCCTGGGACATCCTGTCCCCTCAGTTCATGTACGGCTCCAAGGCCTACGTGAAG
CACCCCGCCGACATCCCCGACTACTTGAAGCTGTCCTTCCCCGAGGGCTTCAAGTGGGAGCGCGTGATGA
ACTTCGAGGACGGCGGCGTGGTGACCGTGACCCAGGACTCCTCCCTGCAGGACGGCGAGTTCATCTACAA
GGTGAAGCTGCGCGGCACCAACTTCCCCTCCGACGGCCCCGTAATGCAGAAGAAGACCATGGGCTGGGAG
GCCTCCTCCGAGCGGATGTACCCCGAGGACGGCGCCCTGAAGGGCGAGATCAAGCAGAGGCTGAAGCTGA
AGGACGGCGGCCACTACGACGCTGAGGTCAAGACCACCTACAAGGCCAAGAAGCCCGTGCAGCTGCCCGG
CGCCTACAACGTCAACATCAAGTTGGACATCACCTCCCACAACGAGGACTACACCATCGTGGAACAGTAC
GAACGCGCCGAGGGCCGCCACTCCACCGGCGGAATGGATGAACTCTATAAATGAGGTACTCCTGTGCCTT
CTAGTTGCCAGCCATCTGTTGTTTGCCCCTCCCCCGTGCCTTCCTTGACCCTGGAAGGTGCCACTCCCAC
TGTCCTTTCCTAATAAAATGAGGAAATTGCATCGCATTGTCTGAGTAGGTGTCATTCTATTCTGGGGGGT
GGGGTGGGGCAGGACAGCAAGGGGGAGGATTGGGAAGACAATAGCAGGCATGCTGGGGATGCGGTGGGCT
CTATGGAAATAACTTCGTATAGTGTAGGATATACGAAGTTATATAGGTATGTCGGGAACCTCTCCGGGTC
CGGGGTGAGCAAGGGCGAGGAGCTGTTCACCGGGGTGGTGCCCATCCTGGTCGAGCTGGACGGCGACGTA
AACGGCCACAAGTTCAGCGTGTCCGGCGAGGGCGAGGGCGATGCCACCTACGGCAAGCTGACCCTGAAGT
TCATCTGCACCACCGGCAAGCTGCCCGTGCCCTGGCCCACCCTCGTGACCACCCTGACCTACGGCGTGCA
GTGCTTCAGCCGCTACCCCGACCACATGAAGCAGCACGACTTCTTCAAGTCCGCCATGCCCGAAGGCTAC
GTCCAGGAGCGCACCATCTTCTTCAAGGACGACGGCAACTACAAGACCCGCGCCGAGGTGAAGTTCGAGG
GCGACACCCTGGTGAACCGCATCGAGCTGAAGGGCATCGACTTCAAGGAGGACGGCAACATCCTGGGGCA
CAAGCTGGAGTACAACTACAACAGCCACAACGTCTATATCATGGCCGACAAGCAGAAGAACGGCATCAAG
GTGAACTTCAAGATCCGCCACAACATCGAGGACGGCAGCGTGCAGCTCGCCGACCACTACCAGCAGAACA
CCCCCATCGGCGACGGCCCCGTGCTGCTGCCCGACAACCACTACCTGAGCACCCAGTCCAAGCTGAGCAA
AGACCCCAACGAGAAGCGCGATCACATGGTCCTGCTGGAGTTCGTGACCGCCGCCGGGATCACTCTCGGC
ATGGACGAGCTGTACAAGTAGAGGTACCTAGAGACCAGCTCCCTTCTCTGGGGTCCATCAGAGTCTAGAG
GATAATGAGGGAGTCCACAATGGGCAGGCGGGTTGTACTTAGTGTGGTGCACGGATGCACGGACTAAGGC
ACCGATGAGACTGATTTGAGTCGGCTCTCCTGGGCTCAGTCCTGGCTCCAGCACCATGATACTTGGGCAT
GTCATTTCTGTTTGGCGGCCCTTTTTGTTCCCATTATCTATGAAATTGGGGGCTGTATCAAATCAGTGGT
TCTCCAAGTGTGGTCCTGGGACCAGCAGCGTCTACATCACCTGGGATGCAAATGATCAGCCCCCACCCCA
GATCCACTAAATTGGAAACTCTGGGGTGAGGCCAGCCTTCTAGGTGATTCTGATGCACATGAGAGTTTGA
GAACCACTAGGTTAGAGGGTCCCTGGGATCCCTTCATCTCTGACTTTCTGAGAATCTATGCACTTTTAAA
TACCTCCTGGTGATGTCCTTTATTTGTGCTCCCTGCGAAGTACCCAGCACTCACAGTACCTGTTCCCAAG
GAGCTACCACTCACAGAAGCTAAGACTTCCCACCATCTGAGGAAATAGCTGGAGAAACTGGGCAAAGCAA
GGAAATCAGGCCACGTAAAACCCTCTACGGAAGTGCTGAGAGAATGTGCAATAGGGCAGGCATCCACCAG
ACAGCACTGGTCAGAGCAGGCTTTCTGGAGAGGAGGAGCTCTCTGAGGATGCGACGAGCGAGTGTTAGCT
GATAAAGGGAAGGGCATGTTGAAGGGCTGATGGTGCAACAGAAGCATGGAGGTGGGAATTAAGCAGCCAC
AGAGTAGCATGGCAAGGCTAGGTAAGAGCTGAGGGCCGCAGTGTGGAGGAGCGGTGTGAGGGGTCCCAAA
AGGGGAGCAACTGTGCCCGAGGGCCGAGAAGCTGAGGTTTTGTAGGAGCCCTTATGAATGAAGATCCAGT
CCGGGGTGCGCTAGGGCTGAGAAGCCCTGGGGACTGCA
